>Addgene plasmid #232399 | pGL3_ST3GAL4_SOX9repall | addgene full sequence | sequence record 462855 | Addgene NGS Result
GACCAGCACTTCCCCCTCCTGCTCCCACCCTCTCCTCCTCTCTGGCCCTCGTCTCCTGCCCTCTCCTCCC
GGTCCCTGTGTCCTTTCCAGCCATCCCATCCTGGTGTCTCCTGGTCCCCATCTCCACCTCCTCCTCCTTT
CCTCCTCTGCCCACAGCCCCTGGTTATGTAAGGGGCTTGGGAACACACAGAGGGAGCTTTGTTGTCAACA
ATGGGCCCATTGTAGCCGGAATGGGCCAGCGACAATGGGGCCATTGTCCTCTGCCTTGGCAGGGTTGGGA
CTCCGGGCAGGGAGCCCCTGCACCCCGCCATTTTGGGAGATGGGGGACAAACAACAATGGGACCATTGTC
AGGCAGCTGAATGAGTGGTCAGGGATCAGTCTCCACTGTGTGGAACCACAGCAGGGGACACAATGGGTCC
ATTGTCAGAACAAAGCCACAGTACAAAGCGAGGGTCACAAAGCCAACAGAGGCAAGCTCTGGGCTGGGGC
AGGGCGACACGGTGCCGGGCCTGGGAGGGTGGGGAGTGTATCCAGACCCTCACACAGAACACTGTTGTGT
GCTCACCTCAATGGGGTCTGAGAGCTAGCACGCGTAAGAGCTCGGTACCTATCGATAGAGAAATGTTCTG
GCACCTGCACTTGCACTGGGGACAGCCTATTTTGCTAGTTTGTTTTGTTTCGTTTTGTTTTGATGGAGAG
CGTATGTTAGTACTATCGATTCACACAAAAAACCAACACACAGATGTAATGAAAATAAAGATATTTTATT
GCGGCCGCTCCAAGTACCTCCCGTACCTTAATATTACTTACTTATCATGGTAGCTTGGGCTGGCGTAATA
GCGAAGAGGCCCGCACCGATCGCCCTTCCCAACAGTTGCGCAGCCTGAATGGCGAATGGCAAATTGTAAG
CGTTAATATTTTGTTAAAATTCGCGTTAAATTTTTGTTAAATCAGCTCATTTTTTAACCAATAGGCCGAA
ATCGGCAAAATCCCTTATAAATCAAAAGAATAGACCGAGATAGGGT
[37 nt withheld, positions 1027-1063]
AAAGAACGTGGACTCCAACGTCAAAGG
[49 nt withheld, positions 1091-1139]
T
[91 nt withheld, positions 1141-1231]
G
[124 nt withheld, positions 1233-1356]
CAGGTGGCACTTTTCGGGGAAATGTGCGCGGAACCCCTATTTGTTTATTTTTCTAAATACATTCAAATAT
GTATCCGCTCATGAGACAATAACCCTGATAAATGCTTCAATAATATTGAAAAAGGAAGAGTATGAGTATT
CAACATTTCCGTGTCGCCCTTATTCCCTTTTTTGCGGCATTTTGCCTTCCTGTTTTTGCTCACCCAGAAA
CGCTGGTGAAAGTAAAAGATGCTGAAGATCAGTTGGGTGCACGAGTGGGTTACATCGAACTGGATCTCAA
CAGCGGTAAGATCCTTGAGAGTTTTCGCCCCGAAGAACGTTTTCCAATGATGAGCACTTTTAAAGTTCTG
CTATGTGGCGCGGTATTATCCCGTATTGACGCCGGGCAAGAGCAACTCGGTCGCCGCATACACTATTCTC
AGAATGACTTGGTTGAGTACTCACCAGTCACAGAAAAGCATCTTACGGATGGCATGACAGTAAGAGAATT
ATGCAGTGCTGCCATAACCATGAGTGATAACACTGCGGCCAACTTACTTCTGACAACGATCGGAGGACCG
AAGGAGCTAACCGCTTTTTTGCACAACATGGGGGATCATGTAACTCGCCTTGATCGTTGGGAACCGGAGC
TGAATGAAGCCATACCAAACGACGAGCGTGACACCACGATGCCTGTAGCAATGGCAACAACGTTGCGCAA
ACTATTAACTGGCGAACTACTTACTCTAGCTTCCCGGCAACAATTAATAGACTGGATGGAGGCGGATAAA
GTTGCAGGACCACTTCTGCGCTCGGCCCTTCCGGCTGGCTGGTTTATTGCTGATAAATCTGGAGCCGGTG
AGCGTGGGTCTCGCGGTATCATTGCAGCACTGGGGCCAGATGGTAAGCCCTCCCGTATCGTAGTTATCTA
CACGACGGGGAGTCAGGCAACTATGGATGAACGAAATAGACAGATCGCTGAGATAGGTGCCTCACTGATT
AAGCATTGGTAACTGTCAGACCAAGTTTACTCATATATACTTTAGATTGATTTAAAACTTCATTTTTAAT
TTAAAAGGATCTAGGTGAAGATCCTTTTTGATAATCTCATGACCAAAATCCCTTAACGTGAGTTTTCGTT
CCACTGAGCGTCAGACCCCGTAGAAAAGATCAAAGGATCTTCTTGAGATCCTTTTTTTCTGCGCGTAATC
TGCTGCTTGCAAACAAAAAAACCACCGCTACCAGCGGTGGTTTGTTTGCCGGATCAAGAGCTACCAACTC
TTTTTCCGAAGGTAACTGGCTTCAGCAGAGCGCAGATACCAAATACTGTTCTTCTAGTGTAGCCGTAGTT
AGGCCACCACTTCAAGAACTCTGTAGCACCGCCTACATACCTCGCTCTGCTAATCCTGTTACCAGTGGCT
GCTGCCAGTGGCGATAAGTCGTGTCTTACCGGGTTGGACTCAAGACGATAGTTACCGGATAAGGCGCAGC
GGTCGGGCTGAACGGGGGGTTCGTGCACACAGCCCAGCTTGGAGCGAACGACCTACACCGAACTGAGATA
CCTACAGCGTGAGCTATGAGAAAGCGCCACGCTTCCCGAAGGGAGAAAGGCGGACAGGTATCCGGTAAGC
GGCAGGGTCGGAACAGGAGAGCGCACGAGGGAGCTTCCAGGGGGAAACGCCTGGTATCTTTATAGTCCTG
TCGGGTTTCGCCACCTCTGACTTGAGCGTCGATTTTTGTGATGCTCGTCAGGGGGGCGGAGCCTATGGAA
AAACGCCAGCAACGCGGCCTTTTTACGGTTCCTGGCCTTTTGCTGGCCTTTTGCTCACATGTTCTTTCCT
GCGTTATCCCCTGATTCTGTGGATAACCGTATTACCGCCTTTGAGTGAGCTGATACCGCTCGCCGCAGCC
GAACGACCGAGCGCAGCGAGTCAGTGAGCGAGGAAGCGGAAGAGCGCTGCCGGCACCTGTCCTACGAGTT
GCATGATAAAGAAGACAGTCATAAGTGCGGCGACGATAGTCATGCCCCGCGCCCACCGGAAGGAGCTGAC
TGGGTTGAAGGCTCTCAAGGGCATCGGTCGACGGATCCAGATCCTTATCGATTTTACCACATTTGTAGAG
GTTTTACTTGCTTTAAAAAACCTCCCACACCTCCCCCTGAACCTGAAACATAAAATGAATGCAATTGTTG
TTGTTAACTTGTTTATTGCAGCTTATAATGGTTACAAATAAAGCAATAGCATCACAAATTTCACAAATAA
AGCATTTTTTTCACTGCATTCTAGTTGTGGTTTGTCCAAACTCATCAATGTATCTTATCATGTCTGCTCG
AAGCGGCCGGCCGCCCCGACTCTAGAATTACACGGCGATCTTTCCGCCCTTCTTGGCCTTTATGAGGATC
TCTCTGATTTTTCTTGCGTCGAGTTTTCCGGTAAGACCTTTCGGTACTTCGTCCACAAACACAACTCCTC
CGCGCAACTTTTTCGCGGTTGTTACTTGACTGGCGACGTAATCCACGATCTCTTTTTCCGTCATCGTCTT
TCCGTGCTCCAAAACAACAACGGCGGCGGGAAGTTCACCGGCGTCATCGTCGGGAAGACCTGCGACACCT
GCGTCGAAGATGTTGGGGTGTTGGAGCAAGATGGATTCCAATTCAGCGGGAGCCACCTGATAGCCTTTGT
ACTTAATCAGAGACTTCAGGCGGTCAACGATGAAGAAGTGTTCGTCTTCGTCCCAGTAAGCTATGTCTCC
AGAATGTAGCCATCCATCCTTGTCAATCAAGGCGTTGGTCGCTTCCGGATTGTTTACATAACCGGACATA
ATCATAGGACCTCTCACACACAGTTCGCCTCTTTGATTAACGCCCAGCGTTTTCCCGGTATCCAGATCCA
CAACCTTCGCTTCAAAAAATGGAACAACTTTACCGACCGCGCCCGGTTTATCATCCCCCTCGGGTGTAAT
CAGAATAGCTGATGTAGTCTCAGTGAGCCCATATCCTTGCCTGATACCTGGCAGATGGAACCTCTTGGCA
ACCGCTTCCCCGACTTCCTTAGAGAGGGGAGCGCCACCAGAAGCAATTTCGTGTAAATTAGATAAATCGT
ATTTGTCAATCAGAGTGCTTTTGGCGAAGAAGGAGAATAGGGTTGGCACCAGCAGCGCACTTTGAATCTT
GTAATCCTGAAGGCTCCTCAGAAACAGCTCTTCTTCAAATCTATACATTAAGACGACTCGAAATCCACAT
ATCAAATATCCGAGTGTAGTAAACATTCCAAAACCGTGATGGAATGGAACAACACTTAAAATCGCAGTAT
CCGGAATGATTTGATTGCCAAAAATAGGATCTCTGGCATGCGAGAATCTCACGCAGGCAGTTCTATGAGG
CAGAGCGACACCTTTAGGCAGACCAGTAGATCCAGAGGAGTTCATGATCAGTGCAATTGTCTTGTCCCTA
TCGAAGGACTCTGGCACAAAATCGTATTCATTAAAACCGGGAGGTAGATGAGATGTGACGAACGTGTACA
TCGACTGAAATCCCTGGTAATCCGTTTTAGAATCCATGATAATAATTTTTTGGATGATTGGGAGCTTTTT
TTGCACGTTCAAAATTTTTTGCAACCCCTTTTTGGAAACGAACACCACGGTAGGCTGCGAAATGCCCATA
CTGTTGAGCAATTCACGTTCATTATAAATGTCGTTCGCGGGCGCAACTGCAACTCCGATAAATAACGCGC
CCAACACCGGCATAAAGAATTGAAGAGAGTTTTCACTGCATACGACGATTCTGTGATTTGTATTCAGCCC
ATATCGTTTCATAGCTTCTGCCAACCGAACGGACATTTCGAAGTACTCAGCGTAAGTGATGTCCACCTCG
ATATGTGCATCTGTAAAAGCAATTGTTCCAGGAACCAGGGCGTATCTCTTCATAGCCTTATGCAGTTGCT
CTCCAGCGGTTCCATCTTCCAGCGGATAGAATGGCGCCGGGCCTTTCTTTATGTTTTTGGCGTCTTCCAT
GGTGGCTTTACCAACAGTACCGGAATGCCAAGCTTTTTGCAAAAGCCTAGGCCTCCAAAAAAGCCTCCTC
ACTACTTCTGGAATAGCTCAGAGGCCGAGGCGGCCTCGGCCTCTGCATAAATAAAAAAAATTAGTCAGCG
ATGGGGCGGAGAATGGGCGGAACTGGGCGGAGTTAGGGGCGGGATGGGCGGAGTTAGGGGCGGGACTATG
GTTGCTGACTAATTGAGATGCAGATCGCAGATCTCGAG
Features (pLannotate 1.2.2; 12 found; start..end, strand, type, name):
    617..708     -  misc_feature   pause site: RNA polymerase II transcriptional pause signal from the human α2 globin gene
    722..770     -  polyA_signal   poly(A) signal: synthetic polyadenylation signal
    829..896     +  CDS            lacZα (fragment): LacZα fragment of β-galactosidase; lacZ fragment
    928..1356    -  rep_origin     f1 ori (sequence partly withheld): f1 bacteriophage origin of replication; arrow indicates direction of (+) strand synthesis
   1383..1487    +  promoter       AmpR promoter: bla
   1488..2348    +  CDS            AmpR: β-lactamase; bla; confers resistance to ampicillin, carbenicillin, and related antibiotics
   2519..3107    +  rep_origin     ori: high-copy-number ColE1/pMB1/pBR322/pUC origin of replication
   3287..3419    -  CDS            TcR (fragment): tetracycline efflux protein; tet; confers resistance to tetracycline
   3441..3509    +  CDS            large T antigen (fragment): large T antigen from SV40 (simian virus 40)
   3532..3653    +  polyA_signal   SV40 poly(A) signal: SV40 polyadenylation signal
   3694..5346    -  CDS            luciferase: firefly luciferase; luc+; enhanced luc+ version of the luciferase gene
   5382..5578    -  promoter       SV40 promoter: SV40 early promoter
