[The description below was written by a language model from this plasmid's Addgene catalogue record and pLannotate feature annotations shown in this document.]
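Description:
pGL3_ST3GAL4_SOX9repall is a firefly luciferase reporter plasmid built on the Promega pGL3 backbone and used to measure the activity of a modified human enhancer located near the ST3GAL4 gene. It is propagated in E. coli as a high-copy plasmid through a ColE1/pUC-type origin and selected with ampicillin via the β-lactamase gene and its native promoter. An f1 origin is also present, which allows single-stranded DNA production. The short lacZα, TcR and SV40 large T antigen matches in the feature table are fragmentary backbone remnants rather than functional genes.

The reporter unit consists of the SV40 early promoter driving the enhanced luc+ firefly luciferase coding sequence, terminated by the SV40 polyadenylation signal. Upstream of this unit, a synthetic poly(A) signal and the RNA polymerase II pause site from the human α2 globin gene limit read-through transcription from the backbone, which lowers background signal. The enhancer insert itself is not annotated in the feature table, and the cloning sites are recorded as unknown. Its exact position is therefore not stated, although an unannotated stretch of roughly 600 nt adjacent to the pause site and promoter region could accommodate it.

According to the record, the insert is a variant of the ST3GAL4-proximal enhancer in which all "buffering elements" have been replaced with SOX9 binding sites. This suggests a design for testing how enhancer sequence composition shapes the response to the transcription factor SOX9, probably by comparing luciferase output in transfected mammalian cells with the wild-type enhancer or other variants. The record does not describe the specific assay conditions or cell types.
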