Addgene plasmid #232399: pGL3_ST3GAL4_SOX9repall
Purpose: Enhancer near ST3GAL4, all buffering elements replaced with SOX9 sites
Depositing lab: Joanna Wysocka. Depositing organization: Stanford University.
Backbone
  Vector backbone: pGL3 Luciferase Reporter Vector
  Backbone manufacturer: Promega
  Vector type: Luciferase
Growth in bacteria
  Bacterial resistance: Ampicillin, 100 μg/mL
  Growth temperature: 37°C
  Growth strain: DH5alpha
  Copy number: High Copy
Gene/Insert
  Gene/Insert name: ST3GAL4
  Species: H. sapiens (human)
  Mutation: Enhancer near ST3GAL4, all buffering elements replaced with SOX9 sites
  Entrez Gene: ST3GAL4 (a.k.a. CGS23, NANTA3, SAT3, SIAT4, SIAT4C, ST-4, ST3GalA.2, ST3GalIV, STZ, gal-NAc6S)
  Cloning method: Restriction Enzyme; 5′ cloning site Unknown (unknown if destroyed)
Terms and licenses: Academic/Nonprofit Terms; Industry Terms: Not Available to Industry
How to cite: pGL3_ST3GAL4_SOX9repall was a gift from Joanna Wysocka (Addgene plasmid # 232399 ; http://n2t.net/addgene:232399 ; RRID:Addgene_232399)
